>Addgene plasmid #244184 | L4278 hIgKLSS_hTGFb1 in pcDNA backbone | addgene full sequence | sequence record 489489 | Addgene NGS Result
GACGGATCGGGAGATCTCCCGATCCCCTATGGTGCACTCTCAGTACAATCTGCTCTGATGCCGCATAGTT
AAGCCAGTATCTGCTCCCTGCTTGTGTGTTGGAGGTCGCTGAGTAGTGCGCGAGCAAAATTTAAGCTACA
ACAAGGCAAGGCTTGACCGACAATTGCATGAAGAATCTGCTTAGGGTTAGGCGTTTTGCGCTGCTTCGCG
ATGTACGGGCCAGATATACGCGTTGACATTGATTATTGACTAGTTATTAATAGTAATCAATTACGGGGTC
ATTAGTTCATAGCCCATATATGGAGTTCCGCGTTACATAACTTACGGTAAATGGCCCGCCTGGCTGACCG
CCCAACGACCCCCGCCCATTGACGTCAATAATGACGTATGTTCCCATAGTAACGCCAATAGGGACTTTCC
ATTGACGTCAATGGGTGGAGTATTTACGGTAAACTGCCCACTTGGCAGTACATCAAGTGTATCATATGCC
AAGTACGCCCCCTATTGACGTCAATGACGGTAAATGGCCCGCCTGGCATTATGCCCAGTACATGACCTTA
TGGGACTTTCCTACTTGGCAGTACATCTACGTATTAGTCATCGCTATTACCATGGTGATGCGGTTTTGGC
AGTACATCAATGGGCGTGGATAGCGGTTTGACTCACGGGGATTTCCAAGTCTCCACCCCATTGACGTCAA
TGGGAGTTTGTTTTGGCACCAAAATCAACGGGACTTTCCAAAATGTCGTAACAACTCCGCCCCATTGACG
CAAATGGGCGGTAGGCGTGTACGGTGGGAGGTCTATATAAGCAGAGCTCTCTGGCTAACTAGAGAACCCA
CTGCTTACTGGCTTATCGAAATTAATACGACTCACTATAGGGAGTCCCAAGCTGGCTAGCGCCACCATGG
ACATGAGAGTGCCCGCCCAGCTGCTGGGCCTGCTGCTGCTGTGGCTGAGAGGCGCCAGATGCGCCCTGGA
CACCAACTATTGCTTCAGCTCCACGGAGAAGAACTGCTGCGTGCGGCAGCTGTACATTGACTTCCGCAAG
GACCTCGGCTGGAAGTGGATCCACGAGCCCAAGGGCTACCATGCCAACTTCTGCCTCGGGCCCTGCCCCT
ACATTTGGAGCCTGGACACGCAGTACAGCAAGGTCCTGGCCCTGTACAACCAGCATAACCCGGGCGCCTC
GGCGGCGCCGTGCTGCGTGCCGCAGGCGCTGGAGCCGCTGCCCATCGTGTACTACGTGGGCCGCAAGCCC
AAGGTGGAGCAGCTGTCCAACATGATCGTGCGCTCCTGCAAGTGCAGCTAGGCGGCCGCTCGAGTCTAGA
GGGCCCGTTTAAACCCGCTGATCAGCCTCGACTGTGCCTTCTAGTTGCCAGCCATCTGTTGTTTGCCCCT
CCCCCGTGCCTTCCTTGACCCTGGAAGGTGCCACTCCCACTGTCCTTTCCTAATAAAATGAGGAAATTGC
ATCGCATTGTCTGAGTAGGTGTCATTCTATTCTGGGGGGTGGGGTGGGGCAGGACAGCAAGGGGGAGGAT
TGGGAAGTCAATAGCAGGCATGCTGGGGATGCGGTGGGCTCTATGGCTTCTGAGGCGGAAAGAACCAGCT
GGGGCTCTAGGGGGTATCCCC
[124 nt withheld, positions 1632-1755]
C
[91 nt withheld, positions 1757-1847]
A
[49 nt withheld, positions 1849-1897]
CCTTTGACGTTGGAGTCCACGTTCTTT
[37 nt withheld, positions 1925-1961]
ACCCTATCTCGGTCTATTCTTTTGATTTATAAGGGATTTTGCCGATTTCGGCCTATTGGTTAAAAAATGA
GCTGATTTAACAAAAATTTAACGCGAATTAATTCTGTGGAATGTGTGTCAGTTAGGCTCAATTAGTCAGC
AACCATAGTCCCGCCCCTAACTCCGCCCATCCCGCCCCTAACTCCGCCCAGTTCCGCCCATTCTCCGCCC
CATGGCTGACTAATTTTTTTTATTTATGCAGAGGCCGAGGCCGCCTCTGCCTCTGAGCTATTCCAGAAGT
AGTGAGGAGGCTTTTTTGGAGGCCTAGGCTTTTGCAAAAAGCTCCCGGGAGCTTGTATATCCATTTTCGG
AGGTTGGGCTTCGGAATCGTTTTCCGGGACGCCGGCTGGATGATCCTCCAGCGCGGGGATCTCATGCTGG
AGTTCTTCGCCCACCCCAACTTGTTTATTGCAGCTTATAATGGTTACAAATAAAGCAATAGCATCACAAA
TTTCACAAATAAAGCATTTTTTTCACTGCATTCTAGTTGTGGTTTGTCCAAACTCATCAATGTATCTTAT
CATGTCTGTATACCGTCGACCTCTAGCTAGAGCTTGGCGTAATCATGGTCATAGCTGTTTCCTGTGTGAA
ATTGTTATCCGCTCACAATTCCACACAACATACGAGCCGGAAGCATAAAGTGTAAAGCCTGGGGTGCCTA
ATGAGTGAGCTAACTCACATTAATTGCGTTGCGCTCACTGCCCGCTTTCCAGTCGGGAAACCTGTCGTGC
CAGCTGCATTAATGAATCGGCCAACGCGCGGGGAGAGGCGGTTTGCGTATTGGGCGCTCTTCCGCTTCCT
CGCTCACTGACTCGCTGCGCTCGGTCGTTCGGCTGCGGCGAGCGGTATCAGCTCACTCAAAGGCGGTAAT
ACGGTTATCCACAGAATCAGGGGATAACGCAGGAAAGAACATGTGAGCAAAAGGCCAGCAAAAGGCCAGG
AACCGTAAAAAGGCCGCGTTGCTGGCGTTTTTCCATAGGCTCCGCCCCCCTGACGAGCATCACAAAAATC
GACGCTCAAGTCAGAGGTGGCGAAACCCGACAGGACTATAAAGATACCAGGCGTTTCCCCCTGGAAGCTC
CCTCGTGCGCTCTCCTGTTCCGACCCTGCCGCTTACCGGATACCTGTCCGCCTTTCTCCCTTCGGGAAGC
GTGGCGCTTTCTCATAGCTCACGCTGTAGGTATCTCAGTTCGGTGTAGGTCGTTCGCTCCAAGCTGGGCT
GTGTGCACGAACCCCCCGTTCAGCCCGACCGCTGCGCCTTATCCGGTAACTATCGTCTTGAGTCCAACCC
GGTAAGACACGACTTATCGCCACTGGCAGCAGCCACTGGTAACAGGATTAGCAGAGCGAGGTATGTAGGC
GGTGCTACAGAGTTCTTGAAGTGGTGGCCTAACTACGGCTACACTAGAAGAACAGTATTTGGTATCTGCG
CTCTGCTGAAGCCAGTTACCTTCGGAAAAAGAGTTGGTAGCTCTTGATCCGGCAAACAAACCACCGCTGG
TAGCGGTGGTTTTTTTGTTTGCAAGCAGCAGATTACGCGCAGAAAAAAAGGATCTCAAGAAGATCCTTTG
ATCTTTTCTACGGGGTCTGACGCTCAGTGGAACGAAAACTCACGTTAAGGGATTTTGGTCATGAGATTAT
CAAAAAGGATCTTCACCTAGATCCTTTTAAATTAAAAATGAAGTTTTAAATCAATCTAAAGTATATATGA
GTAAACTTGGTCTGACAGTTACCAATGCTTAATCAGTGAGGCACCTATCTCAGCGATCTGTCTATTTCGT
TCATCCATAGTTGCCTGACTCCCCGTCGTGTAGATAACTACGATACGGGAGGGCTTACCATCTGGCCCCA
GTGCTGCAATGATACCGCGAGATCCACGCTCACCGGCTCCAGATTTATCAGCAATAAACCAGCCAGCCGG
AAGGGCCGAGCGCAGAAGTGGTCCTGCAACTTTATCCGCCTCCATCCAGTCTATTAATTGTTGCCGGGAA
GCTAGAGTAAGTAGTTCGCCAGTTAATAGTTTGCGCAACGTTGTTGCCATTGCTACAGGCATCGTGGTGT
CACGCTCGTCGTTTGGTATGGCTTCATTCAGCTCCGGTTCCCAACGATCAAGGCGAGTTACATGATCCCC
CATGTTGTGCAAAAAAGCGGTTAGCTCCTTCGGTCCTCCGATCGTTGTCAGAAGTAAGTTGGCCGCAGTG
TTATCACTCATGGTTATGGCAGCACTGCATAATTCTCTTACTGTCATGCCATCCGTAAGATGCTTTTCTG
TGACTGGTGAGTACTCAACCAAGTCATTCTGAGAATAGTGTATGCGGCGACCGAGTTGCTCTTGCCCGGC
GTCAATACGGGATAATACCGCGCCACATAGCAGAACTTTAAAAGTGCTCATCATTGGAAAACGTTCTTCG
GGGCGAAAACTCTCAAGGATCTTACCGCTGTTGAGATCCAGTTCGATGTAACCCACTCGTGCACCCAACT
GATCTTCAGCATCTTTTACTTTCACCAGCGTTTCTGGGTGAGCAAAAACAGGAAGGCAAAATGCCGCAAA
AAAGGGAATAAGGGCGACACGGAAATGTTGAATACTCATACTCTTCCTTTTTCAATATTATTGAAGCATT
TATCAGGGTTATTGTCTCATGAGCGGATACATATTTGAATGTATTTAGAAAAATAAACAAATAGGGGTTC
CGCGCACATTTCCCCGAAAAGTGCCACCTGACGTC
Features (pLannotate 1.2.2; 21 found; start..end, strand, type, name):
     28..80      -  misc_feature   bom (fragment): basis of mobility region from pBR322
    235..614     +  enhancer       CMV enhancer: human cytomegalovirus immediate early enhancer
    615..818     +  promoter       CMV promoter: human cytomegalovirus (CMV) immediate early promoter
    814..847     +  LTR            5' LTR (truncated) (fragment): truncated 5' long terminal repeat (LTR) from HIV-1
    863..881     +  promoter       T7 promoter: promoter for bacteriophage T7 RNA polymerase
    907..972     +  CDS            IGKV1-39 (fragment): KV139_HUMAN - Experimental evidence at protein level: Swiss-Prot protein existence level 1. V region of the variable domain of immunoglobulin light chains that participates in the antigen recognition (PubMed:24600447). Immunoglobulins, also known as antibodies, are membrane-bound or secreted glycoproteins produced by B lymphocytes. In the recognition phase of humoral immunity, the membrane-bound immunoglobulins serve as receptors which, upon binding of a specific antigen, trigger the clonal expansion and differentiation of B lymphocytes into immunoglobulins- secreting plasma cells. Secreted im
    967..1308    +  CDS            TGFB1 (fragment): TGFB1_BOVIN - Experimental evidence at protein level: Swiss-Prot protein existence level 1. [Transforming growth factor beta-1]: Multifunctional protein that regulates the growth and differentiation of various cell types and is involved in various processes, such as normal development, immune function, microglia function and responses to neurodegeneration (By similarity). Activation into mature form follows different steps: following cleavage of the proprotein in the Golgi apparatus, Latency- associated peptide (LAP) and Transforming growth factor beta-1 (TGF- beta-1) chains remain non-covalen
   1362..1473    +  polyA_signal   bGH poly(A) signal: bovine growth hormone polyadenylation signal
   1590..1611    +  promoter       SV40 promoter (fragment): SV40 enhancer and early promoter
   1632..2060    +  rep_origin     f1 ori (sequence partly withheld): f1 bacteriophage origin of replication; arrow indicates direction of (+) strand synthesis
   2065..2087    +  promoter       SV40 promoter (fragment): SV40 enhancer and early promoter
   2088..2279    +  promoter       SV40 promoter: SV40 early promoter
   2306..2404    +  CDS            ble (fragment): BLE_KLEPN - Experimental evidence at protein level: Swiss-Prot protein existence level 1. Binding protein with a strong affinity to the bleomycin family of antibiotics. Binds to CL990; an antimitotic-antibiotic compound. From Klebsiella pneumoniae.
   2399..2520    +  polyA_signal   SV40 poly(A) signal: SV40 polyadenylation signal
   2593..2609    -  protein_bind   lac operator: The lac repressor binds to the lac operator to inhibit transcription in E. coli. This inhibition can be relieved by adding lactose or isopropyl-β-D-thiogalactopyranoside (IPTG). lac repressor encoded by lacI
   2617..2647    -  promoter       lac promoter: promoter for the E. coli lac operon
   2662..2683    -  protein_bind   CAP binding site: CAP binding activates transcription in the presence of cAMP. E. coli catabolite activator protein
   2696..2788    -  CDS            lacI (fragment): lac repressor; lacI; The lac repressor binds to the lac operator to inhibit transcription in E. coli. This inhibition can be relieved by adding lactose or isopropyl-β-D-thiogalactopyranoside (IPTG).
   2971..3559    -  rep_origin     ori: high-copy-number ColE1/pMB1/pBR322/pUC origin of replication
   3730..4590    -  CDS            AmpR: β-lactamase; bla; confers resistance to ampicillin, carbenicillin, and related antibiotics
   4591..4695    -  promoter       AmpR promoter: bla
