[The description below was written by a language model from this plasmid's Addgene catalogue record and pLannotate feature annotations shown in this document.]
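Description:
L4278 hIgKLSS_hTGFb1 is a mammalian expression plasmid built in pPD005, a pcDNA-derived backbone adapted for Golden Gate assembly. It drives constitutive expression of human TGF-beta1 fused to the secretion signal of the human immunoglobulin kappa light chain. It is propagated in E. coli as a high-copy plasmid through a ColE1/pUC-type origin and selected with ampicillin via the β-lactamase gene and its native promoter. An f1 phage origin is also present, along with lac promoter/operator remnants typical of this backbone family.

The expression cassette consists of the CMV immediate-early enhancer and promoter, a T7 promoter upstream of the coding region, the open reading frame, and a bovine growth hormone polyadenylation signal. The annotated coding region begins with a short segment matching a kappa light-chain V-region leader. This is followed directly by a TGFB1 segment of only about 340 nt, a length consistent with the mature cytokine domain rather than the full proprotein with its latency-associated peptide, although the record does not say this explicitly. The annotation tool matched this segment to the bovine protein, but the catalogue lists the insert as human. Replacing the native leader with the heterologous one would route the product into the secretory pathway.

Downstream, an SV40 early promoter and SV40 poly(A) signal flank only a short fragment of a bleomycin-resistance gene, so no intact mammalian selection marker is annotated and the plasmid appears suited to transient transfection. It was deposited with work on converting natural cytokine receptors into orthogonal synthetic biosensors. The record does not state its specific role there beyond constitutive expression of the cytokine.
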