Addgene plasmid #244184: L4278 hIgKLSS_hTGFb1 in pcDNA backbone
Purpose: Constitutive expression of human TGF-beta1 (with the human IgK light chain secretion sequence)
Depositing lab: Joshua Leonard. Depositing organization: Northwestern University. Publication: Conversion of natural cytokine receptors into orthogonal synthetic biosensors. Edelstein HI, Cosio A, Ezekiel ML, Corcoran WK, Morris AH, Leonard JN. Nat Chem Biol. 2025 Aug 22:10.1038/s41589-025-01986-1. doi: 10.1038/s41589-025-01986-1. PubMed 40846994.
Backbone
  Vector backbone: pPD005 pcDNA Golden Gate
  Vector type: Mammalian Expression, Synthetic Biology
Growth in bacteria
  Bacterial resistance: Ampicillin, 100 μg/mL
  Growth temperature: 37°C
  Growth strain: DH5alpha
  Copy number: High Copy
Gene/Insert
  Gene/Insert name: TGF-beta1 with IgK light chain secretion sequence
  Species: H. sapiens (human), Synthetic
  Entrez Gene: TGFB1 (a.k.a. CED, DPD1, IBDIMDE, LAP, TGF-beta1, TGFB, TGFbeta)
  Promoter: CMV
  Cloning method: Restriction Enzyme; 5′ cloning site Unknown (unknown if destroyed)
Terms and licenses: Academic/Nonprofit Terms; Industry Terms: Not Available to Industry
Depositor comments: Please visit https://doi.org/10.1101/2024.03.23.586421 for bioRxiv preprint.
How to cite: L4278 hIgKLSS_hTGFb1 in pcDNA backbone was a gift from Joshua Leonard (Addgene plasmid # 244184 ; http://n2t.net/addgene:244184 ; RRID:Addgene_244184)
